>Addgene plasmid #83010 | pDONR223_RBM15B_WT_V5 | addgene full sequence | sequence record 162390 | Addgene NGS result
CTTTCCTGCGTTATCCCCTGATTCTGTGGATAACCGTATTACCGCCTTTGAGTGAGCTGATACCGCTCGC
CGCAGCCGAACGACCGAGCGCAGCGAGTCAGTGAGCGAGGAAGCGGAAGAGCGCCCAATACGCAAACCGC
CTCTCCCCGCGCGTTGGCCGATTCATTAATGCAGCTGGCACGACAGGTTTCCCGACTGGAAAGCGGGCAG
TGAGCGCAACGCAATTAATACGCGTACCGCTAGCCAGGAAGAGTTTGTAGAAACGCAAAAAGGCCATCCG
TCAGGATGGCCTTCTGCTTAGTTTGATGCCTGGCAGTTTATGGCGGGCGTCCTGCCCGCCACCCTCCGGG
CCGTTGCTTCACAACGTTCAAATCCGCTCCCGGCGGATTTGTCCTACTCAGGAGAGCGTTCACCGACAAA
CAACAGATAAAACGAAAGGCCCAGTCTTCCGACTGAGCCTTTCGTTTTATTTGATGCCTGGCAGTTCCCT
ACTCTCGCGTTAACGCTAGCATGGATGTTTTCCCAGTCACGACGTTGTAAAACGACGGCCAGTCTTAAGC
TCGGGCCCCAAATAATGATTTTATTTTGACTGATAGTGACCTGTTCGTTGCAACAAATTGATGAGCAATG
CTTTTTTATAATGCCAACTTTGTACAAAAAAGTTGGCACCATGCCCGAGGATGACCAGCGGGCCACGCGC
AACCTCTTCATTGGTAACCTGGACCACAGCGTATCTGAGGTGGAGCTGCGAAGGGCCTTCGAGAAATATG
GCATCATCGAGGAGGTGGTCATCAAGAGGCCTGCCCGTGGCCAGGGCGGTGCCTATGCCTTCCTCAAGTT
CCAGAACCTGGACATGGCCCATAGGGCTAAGGTGGCCATGTCGGGCCGAGTGATTGGTCGCAACCCCATT
AAGATAGGCTATGGCAAGGCCAACCCCACCACTCGTCTCTGGGTGGGTGGCCTGGGACCTAACACGTCAC
TGGCGGCTCTGGCCCGAGAGTTTGACCGCTTTGGGAGCATTCGGACCATTGATCACGTCAAAGGAGATAG
CTTTGCCTATATTCAGTACGAGAGCTTGGACGCAGCCCAGGCCGCCTGTGCTAAAATGAGGGGTTTTCCC
TTGGGTGGACCAGACCGCAGGCTCCGCGTGGATTTTGCCAAAGCAGAGGAGACTCGGTACCCCCAGCAGT
ACCAGCCCTCGCCACTCCCTGTGCATTATGAGCTGCTCACAGATGGATACACCCGGCACCGCAACCTGGA
CGCCGACCTGGTGCGGGACAGGACGCCCCCACACCTTCTGTACTCAGACCGAGACCGGACTTTTTTGGAA
GGGGACTGGACCAGCCCCAGTAAAAGCTCTGACCGCCGAAACAGCCTTGAGGGCTACAGTCGCTCAGTGC
GCAGCCGGAGTGGTGAGCGTTGGGGGGCAGATGGAGACCGTGGTTTGCCCAAGCCCTGGGAAGAGAAGCG
GAAACGGAGAAGCCTTTCCAGTGACCGTGGGAGGACAACCCATTCACCATATGAGGAACGGAGTAGGACC
AAGGGCAGTGGGCAGCAGTCAGAGCGGGGCTCCGACCGCACCCCTGAGCGCAGCCGCAAGGAGAACCACT
CCAGTGAAGGGACCAAGGAGTCCAGCAGCAACTCCCTCAGCAACAGCAGACATGGGGCTGAGGAACGGGG
CCACCACCACCACCACCACGAGGCTGCAGACTCTTCCCACGGGAAGAAGGCAAGAGACAGCGAGCGCAAT
CACCGGACCACAGAGGCCGAGCCCAAGCCTCTGGAAGAGCCAAAACACGAGACCAAAAAGCTGAAGAATC
TTTCAGAGTACGCTCAGACACTACAGCTGGGTTGGAATGGGCTTCTGGTGTTGAAAAACAGCTGCTTCCC
CACGTCTATGCATATCCTAGAGGGGGACCAGGGGGTGATCAGCAGTCTCCTCAAAGACCACACTTCTGGG
AGCAAGCTGACCCAGCTGAAGATCGCCCAGCGCCTTCGACTGGACCAGCCCAAGCTTGACGAGGTCACAC
GACGCATCAAGCAGGGGAGCCCCAACGGCTATGCGGTCCTCTTAGCCACCCAGGCAACCCCCAGTGGGCT
TGGCACTGAGGGGATGCCCACAGTAGAGCCCGGTCTGCAGAGGCGGCTTCTCAGGAACCTGGTCTCCTAC
TTGAAACAGAAGCAGGCCGCAGGGGTGATCAGCTTGCCAGTGGGGGGGTCCAAGGGCAGAGACGGCACAG
GCATGCTCTACGCCTTCCCACCCTGCGACTTTTCCCAGCAGTACCTCCAGTCAGCACTAAGGACATTGGG
CAAGCTAGAAGAAGAACACATGGTGATAGTCATCGTCAGAGACACTGCCTTGCCAACTTTCTTGTACAAA
GTTGGCATTATAAGAAAGCATTGCTTATCAATTTGTTGCAACGAACAGGTCACTATCAGTCAAAATAAAA
TCATTATTTGCCATCCAGCTGATATCCCCTATAGTGAGTCGTATTACATGGTCATAGCTGTTTCCTGGCA
GCTCTGGCCCGTGTCTCAAAATCTCTGATGTTACATTGCACAAGATAAAAATATATCATCATGCCTCCTC
TAGACCAGCCAGGACAGAAATGCCTCGACTTCGCTGCTACCCAAGGTTGCCGGGTGACGCACACCGTGGA
AACGGATGAAGGCACGAACCCAGTGGACATAAGCCTGTTCGGTTCGTAAGCTGTAATGCAAGTAGCGTAT
GCGCTCACGCAACTGGTCCAGAACCTTGACCGAACGCAGCGGTGGTAACGGCGCAGTGGCGGTTTTCATG
GCTTGTTATGACTGTTTTTTTGGGGTACAGTCTATGCCTCGGGCATCCAAGCAGCAAGCGCGTTACGCCG
TGGGTCGATGTTTGATGTTATGGAGCAGCAACGATGTTACGCAGCAGGGCAGTCGCCCTAAAACAAAGTT
AAACATTATGAGGGAAGCGGTGATCGCCGAAGTATCGACTCAACTATCAGAGGTAGTTGGCGTCATCGAG
CGCCATCTCGAACCGACGTTGCTGGCCGTACATTTGTACGGCTCCGCAGTGGATGGCGGCCTGAAGCCAC
ACAGTGATATTGATTTGCTGGTTACGGTGACCGTAAGGCTTGATGAAACAACGCGGCGAGCTTTGATCAA
CGACCTTTTGGAAACTTCGGCTTCCCCTGGAGAGAGCGAGATTCTCCGCGCTGTAGAAGTCACCATTGTT
GTGCACGACGACATCATTCCGTGGCGTTATCCAGCTAAGCGCGAACTGCAATTTGGAGAATGGCAGCGCA
ATGACATTCTTGCAGGTATCTTCGAGCCAGCCACGATCGACATTGATCTGGCTATCTTGCTGACAAAAGC
AAGAGAACATAGCGTTGCCTTGGTAGGTCCAGCGGCGGAGGAACTCTTTGATCCGGTTCCTGAACAGGAT
CTATTTGAGGCGCTAAATGAAACCTTAACGCTATGGAACTCGCCGCCCGACTGGGCTGGCGATGAGCGAA
ATGTAGTGCTTACGTTGTCCCGCATTTGGTACAGCGCAGTAACCGGCAAAATCGCGCCGAAGGATGTCGC
TGCCGACTGGGCAATGGAGCGCCTGCCGGCCCAGTATCAGCCCGTCATACTTGAAGCTAGACAGGCTTAT
CTTGGACAAGAAGAAGATCGCTTGGCCTCGCGCGCAGATCAGTTGGAAGAATTTGTCCACTACGTGAAAG
GCGAGATCACCAAGGTAGTCGGCAAATAACCCTCGAGCCACCCATGACCAAAATCCCTTAACGTGAGTTA
CGCGTCGTTCCACTGAGCGTCAGACCCCGTAGAAAAGATCAAAGGATCTTCTTGAGATCCTTTTTTTCTG
CGCGTAATCTGCTGCTTGCAAACAAAAAAACCACCGCTACCAGCGGTGGTTTGTTTGCCGGATCAAGAGC
TACCAACTCTTTTTCCGAAGGTAACTGGCTTCAGCAGAGCGCAGATACCAAATACTGTTCTTCTAGTGTA
GCCGTAGTTAGGCCACCACTTCAAGAACTCTGTAGCACCGCCTACATACCTCGCTCTGCTAATCCTGTTA
CCAGTGGCTGCTGCCAGTGGCGATAAGTCGTGTCTTACCGGGTTGGACTCAAGACGATAGTTACCGGATA
AGGCGCAGCGGTCGGGCTGAACGGGGGGTTCGTGCACACAGCCCAGCTTGGAGCGAACGACCTACACCGA
ACTGAGATACCTACAGCGTGAGCTATGAGAAAGCGCCACGCTTCCCGAAGGGAGAAAGGCGGACAGGTAT
CCGGTAAGCGGCAGGGTCGGAACAGGAGAGCGCACGAGGGAGCTTCCAGGGGGAAACGCCTGGTATCTTT
ATAGTCCTGTCGGGTTTCGCCACCTCTGACTTGAGCGTCGATTTTTGTGATGCTCGTCAGGGGGGCGGAG
CCTATGGAAAAACGCCAGCAACGCGGCCTTTTTACGGTTCCTGGCCTTTTGCTGGCCTTTTGCTCACATG
TT
Features (pLannotate 1.2.2; 12 found; start..end, strand, type, name):
    121..213     +  CDS            lacI (fragment): lac repressor; lacI; The lac repressor binds to the lac operator to inhibit transcription in E. coli. This inhibition can be relieved by adding lactose or isopropyl-β-D-thiogalactopyranoside (IPTG).
    268..295     -  terminator     rrnB T2 terminator: transcription terminator T2 from the E. coli rrnB gene
    427..470     +  terminator     rrnB T1 terminator: Escherichia coli rrnB; transcription terminator T1 from the E. coli rrnB gene
    517..553     -  CDS            lacZα (fragment): LacZα fragment of β-galactosidase; lacZ fragment
    570..665     +  protein_bind   attL3: mutant version of attL; recombination site for the Gateway® LR reaction LR Clonase™
    671..2359    +  CDS            RBM15B (fragment): RB15B_HUMAN - Also known as OTT3 From Homo sapiens (Human).
   2364..2459    -  protein_bind   attL3: mutant version of attL; recombination site for the Gateway® LR reaction LR Clonase™
   2478..2496    -  promoter       T7 promoter: promoter for bacteriophage T7 RNA polymerase
   2686..2709    +  promoter       Pc promoter (fragment): intI1 (promoter lies within the coding sequence); class 1 integron promoter
   2885..2941    +  CDS            GmR (fragment): gentamycin acetyltransferase; aacC1; confers resistance to gentamycin
   2948..3739    +  CDS            SmR: aminoglycoside adenylyltransferase (Murphy, 1985); aadA; confers resistance to spectinomycin and streptomycin
   3832..4420    +  rep_origin     ori: high-copy-number ColE1/pMB1/pBR322/pUC origin of replication
