[The description below was written by a language model from this plasmid's Addgene catalogue record and pLannotate feature annotations shown in this document.]
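Description:
pDONR223_RBM15B_WT_V5 is a Gateway entry clone built on the Invitrogen pDONR223 backbone and carrying a human RBM15B (OTT3) open reading frame. It is a bacterial propagation and shuttling plasmid rather than an expression vector. It replicates from a high-copy ColE1/pUC-type origin and is selected with spectinomycin through the aadA (SmR) aminoglycoside adenylyltransferase gene, which lies downstream of a class 1 integron Pc promoter fragment and a short remnant of a gentamicin resistance gene. rrnB T1 and T2 terminators sit upstream of the cloning region and insulate the insert from read-through transcription. Short lacI and lacZα fragments are backbone remnants.

The insert, annotated as a partial RBM15B coding sequence of about 1.7 kb within the 4,482 nt plasmid, is flanked by two attL recombination sites. The annotation software labels both as attL3. These sites allow transfer of the ORF into attR-bearing destination vectors by LR recombination. Although the name says "WT", the record lists an R593K substitution and deletion of residues 1–327 relative to the reference, consistent with the fragment annotation. No promoter drives the insert; the only nearby promoter is a backbone T7 promoter beyond the downstream attL site. The ORF is in the "open" configuration, with no stop codon after the insert, so it can be fused in frame to a C-terminal tag supplied by a destination vector. The "V5" in the name probably refers to such a tag, since no V5 feature is annotated in this plasmid. The clone belongs to the Target Accelerator Plasmid Collection and was used as an overexpression control in gene expression profiling of lung cancer somatic mutations.
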