Addgene plasmid #83010: pDONR223_RBM15B_WT_V5
Purpose: Gateway Donor vector containing RBM15B, used as an over expression control for gene expression analysis. Part of the Target Accelerator Plasmid Collection.
Depositing lab: Jesse Boehm & Matthew Meyerson & David Root. Depositing organization: Broad Institute. Publication: High-throughput Phenotyping of Lung Cancer Somatic Mutations. Berger AH, Brooks AN, Wu X, Shrestha Y, Chouinard C, Piccioni F, Bagul M, Kamburov A, Imielinski M, Hogstrom L, Zhu C, Yang X, Pantel S, Sakai R, Watson J, Kaplan N, Campbell JD, Singh S, Root DE, Narayan R, Natoli T, Lahr DL, Tirosh I, Tamayo P, Getz G, Wong B, Doench J, Subramanian A, Golub TR, Meyerson M, Boehm JS. Cancer Cell. 2016 Aug 8;30(2):214-28. doi: 10.1016/j.ccell.2016.06.022. Epub 2016 Jul 28. PubMed 27478040.
Backbone
  Vector backbone: pDONR223
  Backbone manufacturer: Invitrogen
  Vector type: Gateway Entry vector
Growth in bacteria
  Bacterial resistance: Spectinomycin, 50 μg/mL
  Growth temperature: 37°C
  Growth strain: DH5alpha
  Copy number: High Copy
Gene/Insert
  Gene/Insert name: RBM15B (alt name: NM_013286)
  Species: H. sapiens (human)
  Mutation: R593K; p.1_327deleted
  Entrez Gene: RBM15B (a.k.a. HUMAGCGB, OTT3)
  Promoter: None
  Cloning method: Gateway Cloning
  Sequencing primers: 5′ M13pUC-fwd; 3′ M13-Rev
Terms and licenses: Academic/Nonprofit Terms; Industry Terms: Not Available to Industry
Depositor comments: Open state: NO stop codon immediately follows insert
How to cite: pDONR223_RBM15B_WT_V5 was a gift from Jesse Boehm & Matthew Meyerson & David Root (Addgene plasmid # 83010 ; http://n2t.net/addgene:83010 ; RRID:Addgene_83010)
