>Addgene plasmid #83010 | pDONR223_RBM15B_WT_V5 | depositor partial sequence | sequence record 157736 | Insert sequence
ATGCCCGAGGATGACCAGCGGGCCACGCGCAACCTCTTCATTGGTAACCTGGACCACAGCGTATCTGAGG
TGGAGCTGCGAAGGGCCTTCGAGAAATATGGCATCATCGAGGAGGTGGTCATCAAGAGGCCTGCCCGTGG
CCAGGGCGGTGCCTATGCCTTCCTCAAGTTCCAGAACCTGGACATGGCCCATAGGGCTAAGGTGGCCATG
TCGGGCCGAGTGATTGGTCGCAACCCCATTAAGATAGGCTATGGCAAGGCCAACCCCACCACTCGTCTCT
GGGTGGGTGGCCTGGGACCTAACACGTCACTGGCGGCTCTGGCCCGAGAGTTTGACCGCTTTGGGAGCAT
TCGGACCATTGATCACGTCAAAGGAGATAGCTTTGCCTATATTCAGTACGAGAGCTTGGACGCAGCCCAG
GCCGCCTGTGCTAAAATGAGGGGTTTTCCCTTGGGTGGACCAGACCGCAGGCTCCGCGTGGATTTTGCCA
AAGCAGAGGAGACTCGGTACCCCCAGCAGTACCAGCCCTCGCCACTCCCTGTGCATTATGAGCTGCTCAC
AGATGGATACACCCGGCACCGCAACCTGGACGCCGACCTGGTGCGGGACAGGACGCCCCCACACCTTCTG
TACTCAGACCGAGACCGGACTTTTTTGGAAGGGGACTGGACCAGCCCCAGTAAAAGCTCTGACCGCCGAA
ACAGCCTTGAGGGCTACAGTCGCTCAGTGCGCAGCCGGAGTGGTGAGCGTTGGGGGGCAGATGGAGACCG
TGGTTTGCCCAAGCCCTGGGAAGAGAAGCGGAAACGGAGAAGCCTTTCCAGTGACCGTGGGAGGACAACC
CATTCACCATATGAGGAACGGAGTAGGACCAAGGGCAGTGGGCAGCAGTCAGAGCGGGGCTCCGACCGCA
CCCCTGAGCGCAGCCGCAAGGAGAACCACTCCAGTGAAGGGACCAAGGAGTCCAGCAGCAACTCCCTCAG
CAACAGCAGACATGGGGCTGAGGAACGGGGCCACCACCACCACCACCACGAGGCTGCAGACTCTTCCCAC
GGGAAGAAGGCAAGAGACAGCGAGCGCAATCACCGGACCACAGAGGCCGAGCCCAAGCCTCTGGAAGAGC
CAAAACACGAGACCAAAAAGCTGAAGAATCTTTCAGAGTACGCTCAGACACTACAGCTGGGTTGGAATGG
GCTTCTGGTGTTGAAAAACAGCTGCTTCCCCACGTCTATGCATATCCTAGAGGGGGACCAGGGGGTGATC
AGCAGTCTCCTCAAAGACCACACTTCTGGGAGCAAGCTGACCCAGCTGAAGATCGCCCAGCGCCTTCGAC
TGGACCAGCCCAAGCTTGACGAGGTCACACGACGCATCAAGCAGGGGAGCCCCAACGGCTATGCGGTCCT
CTTAGCCACCCAGGCAACCCCCAGTGGGCTTGGCACTGAGGGGATGCCCACAGTAGAGCCCGGTCTGCAG
AGGCGGCTTCTCAGGAACCTGGTCTCCTACTTGAAACAGAAGCAGGCCGCAGGGGTGATCAGCTTGCCAG
TGGGGGGGTCCAAGGGCAGAGACGGCACAGGCATGCTCTACGCCTTCCCACCCTGCGACTTTTCCCAGCA
GTACCTCCAGTCAGCACTAAGGACATTGGGCAAGCTAGAAGAAGAACACATGGTGATAGTCATCGTCAGA
GACACTGCCTAG
